Addgene plasmid #235708: pYO1101
Purpose: Expression of FL human Beclin 1 and FL human ATG14L in mammalian cells
Depositing lab: Roger Williams. Depositing organization: MRC Laboratory of Molecular Biology. Publication: Membrane characteristics tune activities of endosomal and autophagic human VPS34 complexes. Ohashi Y, Tremel S, Masson GR, McGinney L, Boulanger J, Rostislavleva K, Johnson CM, Niewczas I, Clark J, Williams RL. Elife. 2020 Jun 30;9:e58281. doi: 10.7554/eLife.58281. PubMed 32602837.
Backbone
  Vector backbone: pCAG
  Vector type: Mammalian Expression
Growth in bacteria
  Bacterial resistance: Ampicillin, 100 μg/mL
  Growth temperature: 37°C
  Growth strain: DH5alpha
  Growth instructions: Depositing lab also recommends XL10-gold E. coli for transformation.
  Copy number: High Copy
Gene/Insert 1
  Gene/Insert name: Beclin 1
  Species: H. sapiens (human)
  Entrez Gene: BECN1 (a.k.a. ATG6, VPS30, beclin1)
  Promoter: CMV
  Cloning method: Gibson Cloning
  Sequencing primers: 5′ n/a
Gene/Insert 2
  Gene/Insert name: ATG14L
  Species: H. sapiens (human)
  Entrez Gene: ATG14 (a.k.a. ATG14L, BARKOR, KIAA0831)
  Promoter: CAG
  Cloning method: Gibson Cloning
  Sequencing primers: 5′ n/a
Terms and licenses: Academic/Nonprofit Terms; Industry Terms: Not Available to Industry
Depositor comments: For other work using this plasmid, please see Tremel et al. 2021 PMID 33692360.
How to cite: pYO1101 was a gift from Roger Williams (Addgene plasmid # 235708 ; http://n2t.net/addgene:235708 ; RRID:Addgene_235708)
