[The description below was written by a language model from this plasmid's Addgene catalogue record and pLannotate feature annotations shown in this document.]
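Description:
pYO1101 is an 8,275-nt mammalian expression plasmid built on a pCAG backbone that co-expresses two full-length human autophagy proteins, Beclin 1 (BECN1) and ATG14L (ATG14), from separate transcription units on a single vector. It is propagated in E. coli through a high-copy ColE1/pUC-type origin and selected with ampicillin through the β-lactamase gene and its native promoter. The backbone also carries remnants of the lac promoter/operator region. An SV40 origin of replication is present as well, which can support episomal amplification in cells that express SV40 large T antigen.

The two cassettes are arranged in tandem in the same orientation. In the first, the CMV immediate-early enhancer and promoter drive the Beclin 1 coding sequence, which is terminated by the bovine growth hormone polyadenylation signal. Short matches to tet-operator-containing promoters lie directly downstream of the CMV promoter. These suggest a CMV/TetO-type arrangement that could be repressed by the Tet repressor, although the record does not describe any inducible use. In the second cassette, a CAG promoter drives ATG14L and ends in the rabbit β-globin polyadenylation signal. The CAG promoter here is annotated as a CMV enhancer fragment, a chicken β-actin promoter and a chimeric β-actin/β-globin intron. The small β-globin coding fragment annotated after ATG14L is most likely part of the globin 3′ region typical of pCAG vectors. No affinity or epitope tags are annotated on either protein.

Beclin 1 and ATG14L are subunits of the autophagy-specific human VPS34 complex, and the plasmid was deposited with work on the activities of endosomal and autophagic VPS34 complexes on membranes. Placing both subunits on one plasmid ensures that they are delivered together to transfected mammalian cells, presumably alongside constructs for the other complex subunits.
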