Features (pLannotate 1.2.2; 24 found; start..end, strand, type, name):
      2..381     +  enhancer       CMV enhancer: human cytomegalovirus immediate early enhancer
    382..585     +  promoter       CMV promoter: human cytomegalovirus (CMV) immediate early promoter
    587..606     +  promoter       PLtetO-1 promoter (fragment): modified phage lambda PL promoter with tet operator sites (Lutz and Bujard, 1997)
    608..627     +  promoter       PLtetO-1 promoter (fragment): modified phage lambda PL promoter with tet operator sites (Lutz and Bujard, 1997)
    635..668     +  promoter       TRE3GV promoter (fragment): 3rd-generation Tet-responsive promoter that can be activated by binding of Tet-On® 3G, optimized for retroviral and lentiviral vectors
    757..2106    +  CDS            BECN1 (sequence withheld): BECN1_HUMAN - Also known as GT197. Experimental evidence at protein level: Swiss-Prot protein existence level 1. Beclin-1-C 35 kDa localized to mitochondria can promote apoptosis; it induces the mitochondrial translocation of BAX and the release of proapoptotic factors. From Homo sapiens (Human).
   2153..2377    +  polyA_signal   bGH poly(A) signal: bovine growth hormone polyadenylation signal
   2378..2504    +  enhancer       CMV enhancer (fragment): human cytomegalovirus immediate early enhancer
   2505..2629    +  promoter       chicken β-actin promoter (fragment): contains a 21-bp deletion relative to the standard chicken β-actin promoter
   2630..3646    +  intron         chimeric intron: chimera between introns from chicken β-actin and rabbit β-globin
   3732..5204    +  CDS            ATG14: BAKOR_HUMAN - Also known as ATG14L From Homo sapiens (Human).
   5214..5291    +  CDS            HBB (fragment): HBB_PONPY - Experimental evidence at transcript level: Swiss-Prot protein existence level 2. Involved in oxygen transport from the lung to the various peripheral tissues. From Pongo pygmaeus (Bornean orangutan).
   5362..5417    +  polyA_signal   β-globin poly(A) signal: rabbit β-globin polyadenylation signal (Gil and Proudfoot, 1987)
   5802..5818    -  protein_bind   lac operator: The lac repressor binds to the lac operator to inhibit transcription in E. coli. This inhibition can be relieved by adding lactose or isopropyl-β-D-thiogalactopyranoside (IPTG). lac repressor encoded by lacI
   5826..5856    -  promoter       lac promoter: promoter for the E. coli lac operon
   5871..5892    -  protein_bind   CAP binding site: CAP binding activates transcription in the presence of cAMP. E. coli catabolite activator protein
   5905..5944    -  CDS            lacI (fragment): lac repressor; lacI; The lac repressor binds to the lac operator to inhibit transcription in E. coli. This inhibition can be relieved by adding lactose or isopropyl-β-D-thiogalactopyranoside (IPTG).
   5951..5973    +  promoter       SV40 promoter (fragment): SV40 enhancer and early promoter
   5997..6132    +  rep_origin     SV40 ori: SV40 origin of replication
   6152..6286    +  polyA_signal   SV40 poly(A) signal: SV40 polyadenylation signal
   6288..6342    -  CDS            lacI (fragment): lac repressor; lacI; The lac repressor binds to the lac operator to inhibit transcription in E. coli. This inhibition can be relieved by adding lactose or isopropyl-β-D-thiogalactopyranoside (IPTG).
   6525..7113    -  rep_origin     ori: high-copy-number ColE1/pMB1/pBR322/pUC origin of replication
   7284..8144    -  CDS            AmpR: β-lactamase; bla; confers resistance to ampicillin, carbenicillin, and related antibiotics
   8145..8249    -  promoter       AmpR promoter: bla
>Addgene plasmid #235708 | pYO1101 | addgene full sequence | sequence record 472456 | Addgene NGS Result
TGACATTGATTATTGACTAGTTATTAATAGTAATCAATTACGGGGTCATTAGTTCATAGCCCATATATGG
AGTTCCGCGTTACATAACTTACGGTAAATGGCCCGCCTGGCTGACCGCCCAACGACCCCCGCCCATTGAC
GTCAATAATGACGTATGTTCCCATAGTAACGCCAATAGGGACTTTCCATTGACGTCAATGGGTGGAGTAT
TTACGGTAAACTGCCCACTTGGCAGTACATCAAGTGTATCATATGCCAAGTACGCCCCCTATTGACGTCA
ATGACGGTAAATGGCCCGCCTGGCATTATGCCCAGTACATGACCTTATGGGACTTTCCTACTTGGCAGTA
CATCTACGTATTAGTCATCGCTATTACCATGGTGATGCGGTTTTGGCAGTACATCAATGGGCGTGGATAG
CGGTTTGACTCACGGGGATTTCCAAGTCTCCACCCCATTGACGTCAATGGGAGTTTGTTTTGGCACCAAA
ATCAACGGGACTTTCCAAAATGTCGTAACAACTCCGCCCCATTGACGCAAATGGGCGGTAGGCGTGTACG
GTGGGAGGTCTATATAAGCAGAGCTCTCCCTATCAGTGATAGAGATCTCCCTATCAGTGATAGAGATCGT
CGACGAGCTCGTTTAGTGAACCGTCAGATCGCCTGGAGACGCCATCCACGCTGTTTTGACCTCCATAGAA
GACACCGGGACCGATCCAGCCTCCGGACTCTAGCGTTTAAACTTAAGCTTGGTACC
[1350 nt withheld, positions 757-2106]
TGAGTCGAGTCTAGAGGGCCCGTTTAAACCCGCTGATCAGCCTCGACTGTGCCTTCTAGTTGCCAGCCAT
CTGTTGTTTGCCCCTCCCCCGTGCCTTCCTTGACCCTGGAAGGTGCCACTCCCACTGTCCTTTCCTAATA
AAATGAGGAAATTGCATCGCATTGTCTGAGTAGGTGTCATTCTATTCTGGGGGGTGGGGTGGGGCAGGAC
AGCAAGGGGGAGGATTGGGAAGACAATAGCAGGCATGCTGGGGATGCGGTGGGCTCTATGGTATTAATAG
TAATCAATTACGGGGTCATTAGTTCATAGCCCATATATGGAGTTCCGCGTTACATAACTTACGGTAAATG
GCCCGCCTGGCTGACCGCCCAACGACCCCCGCCCATTGACGTCAATAAGGCGGGGCGGGGCGAGGCGGAG
AGGTGCGGCGGCAGCCAATCAGAGCGGCGCGCTCCGAAAGTTTCCTTTTATGGCGAGGCGGCGGCGGCGG
CGGCCCTATAAAAAGCGAAGCGCGCGGCGGGCGGGAGTCGCTGCGCGCTGCCTTCGCCCCGTGCCCCGCT
CCGCCGCCGCCTCGCGCCGCCCGCCCCGGCTCTGACTGACCGCGTTACTCCCACAGGTGAGCGGGCGGGA
CGGCCCTTCTCCTCCGGGCTGTAATTAGCGCTTGGTTTAATGACGGCTTGTTTCTTTTCTGTGGCTGCGT
GAAAGCCTTGAGGGGCTCCGGGAGGGCCCTTTGTGCGGGGGGAGCGGCTCGGGGGGTGCGTGCGTGTGTG
TGTGCGTGGGGAGCGCCGCGTGCGGCTCCGCGCTGCCCGGCGGCTGTGAGCGCTGCGGGCGCGGCGCGGG
GCTTTGTGCGCTCCGCAGTGTGCGCGAGGGGAGCGCGGCCGGGGGCGGTGCCCCGCGGTGCGGGGGGGGC
TGCGAGGGGAACAAAGGCTGCGTGCGGGGTGTGTGCGTGGGGGGGTGAGCAGGGGGTGTGGGCGCGTCGG
TCGGGCTGCAACCCCCCCTGCACCCCCCTCCCCGAGTTGCTGAGCACGGCCCGGCTTCGGGTGCGGGGCT
CCGTACGGGGCGTGGCGCGGGGCTCGCCGTGCCGGGCGGGGGGTGGCGGCAGGTGGGGGTGCCGGGCGGG
GCGGGGCCGCCTCGGGCCGGGGAGGGCTCGGGGGAGGGGCGCGGCGGCCCCCGGAGCGCCGGCGGCTGTC
GAGGCGCGGCGAGCCGCAGCCATTGCCTTTTATGGTAATCGTGCGAGAGGGCGCAGGGACTTCCTTTGTC
CCAAATCTGTGCGGAGCCGAAATCTGGGAGGCGCCGCCGCACCCCCTCTAGCGGGCGCGGGGCGAAGCGG
TGCGGCGCCGGCAGGAAGGAAATGGGCGGGGAGGGCCTTCGTGCGTCGCCGCGCCGCCGTCCCCTTCTCC
CTCTCCAGCCTCGGGGCTGTCCGCGGGGGGACGGCTGCCTTCGGGGGGGACGGGGCAGGGCGGGGTTCGG
CTTCTGGCGTGTGACCGGCGGCTCTAGAGCCTCTGCTAACCATGTTCATGCCTTCTTCTTTTTCCTACAG
CTCCTGGGCAACGTGCTGGTTATTGTGCTGTCTCATCATTTTGGCAAAGAATTGCTCGATCGACGGTATC
GATGCCACCATGACGGCGTCTCCCAGTGGGAAGGGAGCCCGGGCGCTGGAGGCTCCTGGCTGCGGGCCCC
GGCCGCTCGCCCGGGACCTGGTGGACTCCGTGGACGATGCGGAGGGGCTGTACGTGGCTGTGGAGCGCTG
CCCGCTGTGCAACACTACCCGCCGGCGGCTGACCTGCGCCAAATGCGTTCAGAGCGGCGATTTCGTCTAC
TTCGACGGCCGCGACCGGGAGAGGTTTATCGACAAGAAGGAAAGGTTAAGCCGACTTAAGAGCAAGCAAG
AAGAATTTCAGAAAGAAGTGTTAAAAGCTATGGAAGGAAAATGGATAACAGATCAGTTGAGATGGAAAAT
AATGTCCTGCAAGATGAGGATTGAACAGTTAAAACAAACAATATGTAAAGGAAATGAAGAAATGGAGAAA
AATTCTGAAGGCCTTCTCAAAACCAAGGAAAAGAATCAGAAGCTTTACAGTCGAGCACAACGGCACCAAG
AGAAAAAGGAGAAGATTCAGAGGCATAATCGCAAACTTGGTGACCTGGTAGAAAAAAAGACCATTGACTT
AAGAAGTCATTATGAGCGTCTGGCAAATCTTCGACGATCCCATATATTAGAGCTCACCTCTGTCATTTTT
CCAATCGAGGAAGTAAAGACGGGTGTGAGAGACCCCGCAGATGTGTCTTCAGAGAGTGACAGTGCCATGA
CCTCCAGCACTGTGAGCAAGCTTGCTGAAGCCCGGAGGACAACTTACCTCTCAGGACGATGGGTCTGTGA
CGATCACAGCGGAGACACCAGCATTAGCATTACAGGGCCTTGGATTAGCCTCCCTAACAATGGGGACTAC
TCTGCCTACTACAGCTGGGTGGAGGAGAAGAAAACAACCCAGGGGCCTGACATGGAGCAGAGTAACCCTG
CCTACACCATCAGTGCTGCGCTGTGCTATGCAACTCAGCTGGTCAACATTCTGTCTCATATACTTGATGT
AAATCTTCCCAAAAAGCTCTGCAACAGTGAATTTTGTGGCGAAAATCTAAGCAAGCAGAAATTTACTCGA
GCAGTGAAGAAACTGAATGCAAATATTCTTTACCTTTGTTTTTCTCAGCATGTAAATTTAGATCAATTAC
AACCACTGCATACCCTCAGGAATCTAATGTACCTGGTCAGTCCAAGCTCTGAACACCTAGGCAGGTCAGG
GCCCTTTGAAGTACGAGCAGACCTTGAGGAGTCCATGGAATTTGTGGATCCCGGAGTTGCTGGAGAATCA
GATGAGAGCGGAGATGAGCGCGTCAGCGATGAAGAAACCGACCTGGGCACAGACTGGGAGAACTTGCCTA
GTCCCCGGTTTTGTGATATCCCTTCCCAGTCTGTGGAAGTCTCCCAGAGTCAGAGCACCCAGGCGTCCCC
ACCCATCGCGAGCAGCAGTGCAGGTGGGATGATCTCCTCTGCAGCAGCCTCGGTGACCTCCTGGTTTAAA
GCTTACACTGGACACCGTTAACTCGAGGAATTCACTCCTCAGGTGCAGGCTGCCTATCAGAAGGTGGTGG
CTGGTGTGGCCAATGCCCTGGCTCACAAATACCACTGAGATCTTTTTCCCTCTGCCAAAAATTATGGGGA
CATCATGAAGCCCCTTGAGCATCTGACTTCTGGCTAATAAAGGAAATTTATTTTCATTGCAATAGTGTGT
TGGAATTTTTTGTGTCTCTCACTCGGAAGGACATATGGGAGGGCAAATCATTTAAAACATCAGAATGAGT
ATTTGGTTTAGAGTTTGGCAACATATGCCCATATGCTGGCTGCCATGAACAAAGGTTGGCTATAAAGAGG
TCATCAGTATATGAAACAGCCCCCTGCTGTCCATTCCTTATTCCATAGAAAAGCCTTGACTTGAGGTTAG
ATTTTTTTTATATTTTGTTTTGTGTTATTTTTTTCTTTAACATCCCTAAAATTTTCCTTACATGTTTTAC
TAGCCAGATTTTTCCTCCTCTCCTGACTACTCCCAGTCATAGCTGTCCCTCTTCTCTTATGGAGATCCCT
CGACCTGCAGCCCAAGCTTGGCGTAATCATGGTCATAGCTGTTTCCTGTGTGAAATTGTTATCCGCTCAC
AATTCCACACAACATACGAGCCGGAAGCATAAAGTGTAAAGCCTGGGGTGCCTAATGAGTGAGCTAACTC
ACATTAATTGCGTTGCGCTCACTGCCCGCTTTCCAGTCGGGAAACCTGTCGTGCCAGCGGATCCGCATCT
CAATTAGTCAGCAACCATAGTCCCGCCCCTAACTCCGCCCATCCCGCCCCTAACTCCGCCCAGTTCCGCC
CATTCTCCGCCCCATGGCTGACTAATTTTTTTTATTTATGCAGAGGCCGAGGCCGCCTCGGCCTCTGAGC
TATTCCAGAAGTAGTGAGGAGGCTTTTTTGGAGGCCTAGGCTTTTGCAAAAAGCTAACTTGTTTATTGCA
GCTTATAATGGTTACAAATAAAGCAATAGCATCACAAATTTCACAAATAAAGCATTTTTTTCACTGCATT
CTAGTTGTGGTTTGTCCAAACTCATCAATGTATCTTATCATGTCTGGATCCGCTGCATTAATGAATCGGC
CAACGCGCGGGGAGAGGCGGTTTGCGTATTGGGCGCTCTTCCGCTTCCTCGCTCACTGACTCGCTGCGCT
CGGTCGTTCGGCTGCGGCGAGCGGTATCAGCTCACTCAAAGGCGGTAATACGGTTATCCACAGAATCAGG
GGATAACGCAGGAAAGAACATGTGAGCAAAAGGCCAGCAAAAGGCCAGGAACCGTAAAAAGGCCGCGTTG
CTGGCGTTTTTCCATAGGCTCCGCCCCCCTGACGAGCATCACAAAAATCGACGCTCAAGTCAGAGGTGGC
GAAACCCGACAGGACTATAAAGATACCAGGCGTTTCCCCCTGGAAGCTCCCTCGTGCGCTCTCCTGTTCC
GACCCTGCCGCTTACCGGATACCTGTCCGCCTTTCTCCCTTCGGGAAGCGTGGCGCTTTCTCATAGCTCA
CGCTGTAGGTATCTCAGTTCGGTGTAGGTCGTTCGCTCCAAGCTGGGCTGTGTGCACGAACCCCCCGTTC
AGCCCGACCGCTGCGCCTTATCCGGTAACTATCGTCTTGAGTCCAACCCGGTAAGACACGACTTATCGCC
ACTGGCAGCAGCCACTGGTAACAGGATTAGCAGAGCGAGGTATGTAGGCGGTGCTACAGAGTTCTTGAAG
TGGTGGCCTAACTACGGCTACACTAGAAGAACAGTATTTGGTATCTGCGCTCTGCTGAAGCCAGTTACCT
TCGGAAAAAGAGTTGGTAGCTCTTGATCCGGCAAACAAACCACCGCTGGTAGCGGTGGTTTTTTTGTTTG
CAAGCAGCAGATTACGCGCAGAAAAAAAGGATCTCAAGAAGATCCTTTGATCTTTTCTACGGGGTCTGAC
GCTCAGTGGAACGAAAACTCACGTTAAGGGATTTTGGTCATGAGATTATCAAAAAGGATCTTCACCTAGA
TCCTTTTAAATTAAAAATGAAGTTTTAAATCAATCTAAAGTATATATGAGTAAACTTGGTCTGACAGTTA
CCAATGCTTAATCAGTGAGGCACCTATCTCAGCGATCTGTCTATTTCGTTCATCCATAGTTGCCTGACTC
CCCGTCGTGTAGATAACTACGATACGGGAGGGCTTACCATCTGGCCCCAGTGCTGCAATGATACCGCGAG
ACCCACGCTCACCGGCTCCAGATTTATCAGCAATAAACCAGCCAGCCGGAAGGGCCGAGCGCAGAAGTGG
TCCTGCAACTTTATCCGCCTCCATCCAGTCTATTAATTGTTGCCGGGAAGCTAGAGTAAGTAGTTCGCCA
GTTAATAGTTTGCGCAACGTTGTTGCCATTGCTACAGGCATCGTGGTGTCACGCTCGTCGTTTGGTATGG
CTTCATTCAGCTCCGGTTCCCAACGATCAAGGCGAGTTACATGATCCCCCATGTTGTGCAAAAAAGCGGT
TAGCTCCTTCGGTCCTCCGATCGTTGTCAGAAGTAAGTTGGCCGCAGTGTTATCACTCATGGTTATGGCA
GCACTGCATAATTCTCTTACTGTCATGCCATCCGTAAGATGCTTTTCTGTGACTGGTGAGTACTCAACCA
AGTCATTCTGAGAATAGTGTATGCGGCGACCGAGTTGCTCTTGCCCGGCGTCAATACGGGATAATACCGC
GCCACATAGCAGAACTTTAAAAGTGCTCATCATTGGAAAACGTTCTTCGGGGCGAAAACTCTCAAGGATC
TTACCGCTGTTGAGATCCAGTTCGATGTAACCCACTCGTGCACCCAACTGATCTTCAGCATCTTTTACTT
TCACCAGCGTTTCTGGGTGAGCAAAAACAGGAAGGCAAAATGCCGCAAAAAAGGGAATAAGGGCGACACG
GAAATGTTGAATACTCATACTCTTCCTTTTTCAATATTATTGAAGCATTTATCAGGGTTATTGTCTCATG
AGCGGATACATATTTGAATGTATTTAGAAAAATAAACAAATAGGGGTTCCGCGCACATTTCCCCGAAAAG
TGCCACCTG
